Addgene plasmid #87179: pLPC-Myc-TRF2ZNF1-8
Purpose: Retroviral stable expression of chimeric protein TRF2ZNF1-8
Depositing lab: Eros Lazzerini Denchi. Depositing organization: Scripps California (The Scripps Research Institute). Publication: TZAP: A telomere-associated protein involved in telomere length control. Li JS, Miralles Fuste J, Simavorian T, Bartocci C, Tsai J, Karlseder J, Lazzerini Denchi E. Science. 2017 Jan 12. pii: aah6752. doi: 10.1126/science.aah6752. PubMed 28082411.
Backbone
  Vector backbone: pLPC
  Vector type: Mammalian Expression, Retroviral
Growth in bacteria
  Bacterial resistance: Ampicillin, 100 μg/mL
  Growth temperature: 37°C
  Growth strain: NEB Stable
  Copy number: High Copy
Gene/Insert
  Gene/Insert name: chimeric protein TRF2ZNF1-8
  Promoter: CMV
  Tag / fusion protein: Myc (N terminal on insert)
  Cloning method: Restriction Enzyme; 5′ cloning site unknown (unknown if destroyed); 3′ cloning site unknown (unknown if destroyed)
  Sequencing primers: 5′ CMV-F
Terms and licenses: Academic/Nonprofit Terms; Industry Terms: Not Available to Industry
How to cite: pLPC-Myc-TRF2ZNF1-8 was a gift from Eros Lazzerini Denchi (Addgene plasmid # 87179 ; http://n2t.net/addgene:87179 ; RRID:Addgene_87179)
