[The description below was written by a language model from this plasmid's Addgene catalogue record and pLannotate feature annotations shown in this document.]
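Description:
pLPC-Myc-TRF2ZNF1-8 is a Moloney murine leukemia virus-based retroviral vector built on the pLPC backbone for stable expression of a chimeric telomere protein in mammalian cells. In bacteria it is maintained by a high-copy ColE1/pUC-type origin and selected through the β-lactamase (ampicillin resistance) gene. The proviral region is flanked by MoMLV long terminal repeats. Downstream of the 5′ LTR lie a Ψ packaging signal and a truncated gag segment lacking its start codon, which together allow the vector RNA to be encapsidated when viral proteins are supplied in trans by packaging cells. A puromycin N-acetyltransferase gene follows, apparently expressed from the LTR-driven transcript, so that transduced cells can be selected with puromycin.

The payload sits downstream of an internal human CMV immediate-early enhancer/promoter, with a short T7 promoter also annotated just before the coding region. The open reading frame begins with an N-terminal Myc epitope tag. The annotation matches only a fragment of a 3xMyc element, so the copy number is not clear from the table. The tag is followed by a large fragment of human TERF2 (TRF2), the shelterin component that binds double-stranded telomeric repeats, joined almost directly to a short fragment of human ZBTB48 (TZAP, also known as HKR3). The construct name suggests the ZBTB48 portion derives from the zinc finger 1–8 region, but the record does not give the exact domain boundaries of either partner, and the cloning sites are listed as unknown. The plasmid is intended for producing retrovirus to generate stable cell lines expressing this TRF2–TZAP chimera, and it was deposited with a study of TZAP's role in telomere length control.
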