Features (pLannotate 1.2.2; 18 found; start..end, strand, type, name):
   1312..1596    +  CDS            ZBTB48 (fragment): TZAP_HUMAN - Also known as HKR3 From Homo sapiens (Human).
   2046..2167    +  LTR            3' LTR (ΔU3) (fragment): self-inactivating 3' long terminal repeat (LTR) from Moloney murine leukemia virus
   2168..2637    +  LTR            LTR: long terminal repeat from Moloney murine leukemia virus
   2703..2755    -  CDS            lacI (fragment): lac repressor; lacI; The lac repressor binds to the lac operator to inhibit transcription in E. coli. This inhibition can be relieved by adding lactose or isopropyl-β-D-thiogalactopyranoside (IPTG).
   2938..3526    -  rep_origin     ori: high-copy-number ColE1/pMB1/pBR322/pUC origin of replication
   3686..4546    -  CDS            AmpR: β-lactamase; bla; confers resistance to ampicillin, carbenicillin, and related antibiotics
   4547..4651    -  promoter       AmpR promoter: bla
   4682..5151    +  LTR            LTR: long terminal repeat from Moloney murine leukemia virus
   5275..5549    +  misc_feature   MESV Ψ (fragment): packaging signal of murine embryonic stem cell virus
   5616..6032    +  CDS            gag (truncated): truncated Moloney murine leukemia virus (MMLV) gag gene lacking the start codon
   6050..6649    +  CDS            PuroR: puromycin N-acetyltransferase; pac from Streptomyces alboniger; confers resistance to puromycin
   6722..6774    -  misc_feature   bom (fragment): basis of mobility region from pBR322
   6929..7308    +  enhancer       CMV enhancer: human cytomegalovirus immediate early enhancer
   7309..7512    +  promoter       CMV promoter: human cytomegalovirus (CMV) immediate early promoter
   7508..7541    +  LTR            5' LTR (truncated) (fragment): truncated 5' long terminal repeat (LTR) from HIV-1
   7557..7575    +  promoter       T7 promoter: promoter for bacteriophage T7 RNA polymerase
   7614..7642    +  CDS            3xMyc (fragment): 3 tandem Myc epitope tags
   7664..1308    +  CDS            TERF2 (fragment) (across the origin): TERF2_HUMAN - Also known as TRBF2, TRF2. Experimental evidence at protein level: Swiss-Prot protein existence level 1. Binds the telomeric double-stranded 5'-TTAGGG-3' repeat and plays a central role in telomere maintenance and protection against end-to-end fusion of chromosomes. In addition to its telomeric DNA- binding role, required to recruit a number of factors and enzymes required for telomere protection, including the shelterin complex, TERF2IP/RAP1 and DCLRE1B/Apollo. Component of the shelterin complex (telosome) that is involved in the regulation of telomere length and protection. She
>Addgene plasmid #87179 | pLPC-Myc-TRF2ZNF1-8 | addgene full sequence | sequence record 173871 | Addgene NGS Result
GCGTCCCGCAGTAGCGGGCGGGCCCGGCGGGGGCGCCACGAGCCGGGGCTGGGGGGCCCGGCGGAGCGCG
GCGCGGGGGAGGCACGGCTGGAAGAGGCAGTCAATCGCTGGGTGCTCAAGTTCTACTTCCACGAGGCGCT
GCGGGCCTTTCGGGGTAGCCGGTACGGGGACTTCAGACAGATCCGGGACATCATGCAGGCTTTGCTTGTC
AGGCCCTTGGGGAAGGAGCACACCGTGTCCCGATTGCTGCGGGTTATGCAGTGTCTGTCGCGGATTGAAG
AAGGGGAAAATTTAGACTGTTCCTTTGATATGGAGGCTGAGCTCACACCACTGGAATCAGCTATCAATGT
GCTGGAGATGATTAAAACGGAATTTACACTGACAGAAGCAGTGGTCGAATCCAGTAGAAAACTGGTCAAG
GAAGCTGCTGTCATTATTTGTATCAAAAACAAAGAATTTGAAAAGGCTTCAAAAATTTTGAAAAAACATA
TGTCCAAGGACCCCACAACTCAGAAGCTGAGAAATGATCTCCTGAATATTATTCGAGAAAAGAACTTGGC
CCATCCTGTTATCCAGAACTTTTCATATGAGACCTTCCAGCAGAAGATGCTGCGCTTCCTGGAGAGCCAC
CTGGATGACGCCGAGCCCTACCTCCTCACGATGGCCAAAAAGGCTTTGAAATCTGAGTCCGCTGCCTCAA
GTACAGGGAAGGAAGATAAACAGCCAGCACCAGGGCCTGTGGAAAAGCCACCCAGAGAACCCGCAAGGCA
GCTACGGAATCCTCCAACCACCATTGGAATGATGACTCTGAAAGCAGCTTTCAAGACTCTGTCTGGTGCA
CAGGATTCTGAGGCAGCCTTTGCAAAACTGGACCAGAAGGATCTGGTTCTTCCTACTCAAGCTCTCCCAG
CATCACCAGCCCTCAAAAACAAGAGACCCAGAAAAGATGAAAACGAAAGTTCAGCCCCGGCTGACGGTGA
GGGTGGCTCGGAACTGCAGCCCAAGAACAAGCGCATGACAATAAGCAGATTGGTCTTGGAGGAGGACAGC
CAGAGTACTGAGCCCAGCGCAGGCCTCAACTCCTCCCAGGAGGCCGCTTCAGCGCCACCATCCAAGCCCA
CCGTTCTCAACCAACCCCTCCCTGGAGAGAAGAATCCCAAAGTACCCAAAGGCAAGTGGAACAGCTCTAA
TGGGGTTGAAGAAAAGGAGACTTGGGTGGAAGAGGATGAACTGTTTCAAGTTCAGGCACCAGATGAAGAC
AGTACAACCAATATAACAAAAAAGCAGAAGTGGACTGTAGAAGGATCCATGAGGAAACATACTGGGGAGA
AACCCTTTGAGTGTCCCAAATGTGGGAAGTGTTACTTTCGGAAGGAGAACCTCCTGGAGCATGAAGCCCG
GAATTGCATGAACCGCTCGGAACAGGTCTTCACGTGCTCTGTGTGCCAGGAGACATTCCGCCGAAGGATG
GAGCTGCGGGTGCACATGGTGTCTCACACAGGGGAGATGCCCTACAAGTGTTCCTCCTGCTCCCAGCAGT
TCATGCAGAAGAAGGACTTGCAGAGCCACATGATCAAACTTCATGGAGCCCCCAAGCCCCATGCATGCCC
CACCTGTGCCAAGTGCTTCCTGTCTCGGACAGAGCTGCAGCTGCATGAAGCTTTCAAGCACCGTGGTGAG
AAGCTGTTTGTGTGTGAGGAGTGTGGGCACCGGGCCTCGAGCCGGAATGGCCTGCAGATGCACATCAAGG
CCAAGCACAGGAATGAGAGGCCACACGTATGTGAGTTCTGCAGCCACGCCTTCACCCAAAAGGCCAATCT
CAACATGCACCTGCGCACACACACGGGTGAGAAGCCCTTCCAGTGCCACCTCTGTGGCAAGACCTTCCGA
ACCCAAGCCAGCCTGGACAAGCACAACCGCACCCACACCGGGGAAAGGCCCTTCTAGGAATTCTGCAGAT
ATCCATCACACTGGCGGCCGCTCGAGCATGCATCTAGAGGGCCGATAAAATAAAAGATTTTATTTAGTCT
CCAGAAAAAGGGGGGAATGAAAGACCCCACCTGTAGGTTTGGCAAGCTAGCTTAAGTAACGCCATTTTGC
AAGGCATGGAAAAATACATAACTGAGAATAGAGAAGTTCAGATCAAGGTCAGGAACAGATGGAACAGCTG
AATATGGGCCAAACAGGATATCTGTGGTAAGCAGTTCCTGCCCCGGCTCAGGGCCAAGAACAGATGGAAC
AGCTGAATATGGGCCAAACAGGATATCTGTGGTAAGCAGTTCCTGCCCCGGCTCAGGGCCAAGAACAGAT
GGTCCCCAGATGCGGTCCAGCCCTCAGCAGTTTCTAGAGAACCATCAGATGTTTCCAGGGTGCCCCAAGG
ACCTGAAATGACCCTGTGCCTTATTTGAACTAACCAATCAGTTCGCTTCTCGCTTCTGTTCGCGCGCTTC
TGCTCCCCGAGCTCAATAAAAGAGCCCACAACCCCTCACTCGGGGCGCCAGTCCTCCGATTGACTGAGTC
GCCCGGGTACCCGTGTATCCAATAAACCCTCTTGCAGTTGCATCCGACTTGTGGTCTCGCTGTTCCTTGG
GAGGGTCTCCTCTGAGTGATTGACTACCCGTCAGCGGGGGTCTTTCACATGCAGCATGTATCAAAATTAA
TTTGGTTTTTTTTCTTAAGTATTTACATTAAATGGCCATAGTTGCATTAATGAATCGGCCAACGCGCGGG
GAGAGGCGGTTTGCGTATTGGGCGCTCTTCCGCTTCCTCGCTCACTGACTCGCTGCGCTCGGTCGTTCGG
CTGCGGCGAGCGGTATCAGCTCACTCAAAGGCGGTAATACGGTTATCCACAGAATCAGGGGATAACGCAG
GAAAGAACATGTGAGCAAAAGGCCAGCAAAAGGCCAGGAACCGTAAAAAGGCCGCGTTGCTGGCGTTTTT
CCATAGGCTCCGCCCCCCTGACGAGCATCACAAAAATCGACGCTCAAGTCAGAGGTGGCGAAACCCGACA
GGACTATAAAGATACCAGGCGTTTCCCCCTGGAAGCTCCCTCGTGCGCTCTCCTGTTCCGACCCTGCCGC
TTACCGGATACCTGTCCGCCTTTCTCCCTTCGGGAAGCGTGGCGCTTTCTCATAGCTCACGCTGTAGGTA
TCTCAGTTCGGTGTAGGTCGTTCGCTCCAAGCTGGGCTGTGTGCACGAACCCCCCGTTCAGCCCGACCGC
TGCGCCTTATCCGGTAACTATCGTCTTGAGTCCAACCCGGTAAGACACGACTTATCGCCACTGGCAGCAG
CCACTGGTAACAGGATTAGCAGAGCGAGGTATGTAGGCGGTGCTACAGAGTTCTTGAAGTGGTGGCCTAA
CTACGGCTACACTAGAAGAACAGTATTTGGTATCTGCGCTCTGCTGAAGCCAGTTACCTTCGGAAAAAGA
GTTGGTAGCTCTTGATCCGGCAAACAAACCACCGCTGGTAGCGGTGGTTTTTTTGTTTGCAAGCAGCAGA
TTACGCGCAGAAAAAAAGGATCTCAAGAAGATCCTTTGATCTTTTCTACGGGGTCTGACGCTCAGTGGAA
CGAAAACTCACGTTAAGGGATTTTGGTCATGAGATTATCAAAAAGGATCTTCACCTAGATCCTTTTGCGG
CCGCAAATCAATCTAAAGTATATATGAGTAAACTTGGTCTGACAGTTACCAATGCTTAATCAGTGAGGCA
CCTATCTCAGCGATCTGTCTATTTCGTTCATCCATAGTTGCCTGACTCCCCGTCGTGTAGATAACTACGA
TACGGGAGGGCTTACCATCTGGCCCCAGTGCTGCAATGATACCGCGAGACCCACGCTCACCGGCTCCAGA
TTTATCAGCAATAAACCAGCCAGCCGGAAGGGCCGAGCGCAGAAGTGGTCCTGCAACTTTATCCGCCTCC
ATCCAGTCTATTAATTGTTGCCGGGAAGCTAGAGTAAGTAGTTCGCCAGTTAATAGTTTGCGCAACGTTG
TTGCCATTGCTACAGGCATCGTGGTGTCACGCTCGTCGTTTGGTATGGCTTCATTCAGCTCCGGTTCCCA
ACGATCAAGGCGAGTTACATGATCCCCCATGTTGTGCAAAAAAGCGGTTAGCTCCTTCGGTCCTCCGATC
GTTGTCAGAAGTAAGTTGGCCGCAGTGTTATCACTCATGGTTATGGCAGCACTGCATAATTCTCTTACTG
TCATGCCATCCGTAAGATGCTTTTCTGTGACTGGTGAGTACTCAACCAAGTCATTCTGAGAATAGTGTAT
GCGGCGACCGAGTTGCTCTTGCCCGGCGTCAATACGGGATAATACCGCGCCACATAGCAGAACTTTAAAA
GTGCTCATCATTGGAAAACGTTCTTCGGGGCGAAAACTCTCAAGGATCTTACCGCTGTTGAGATCCAGTT
CGATGTAACCCACTCGTGCACCCAACTGATCTTCAGCATCTTTTACTTTCACCAGCGTTTCTGGGTGAGC
AAAAACAGGAAGGCAAAATGCCGCAAAAAAGGGAATAAGGGCGACACGGAAATGTTGAATACTCATACTC
TTCCTTTTTCAATATTATTGAAGCATTTATCAGGGTTATTGTCTCATGAGCGGATACATATTTGAATGTA
TTTAGAAAAATAAACAAATAGGGGTTCCGCGCACATTTCCCCGAAAAGTGCCACCTGCAGCCTGAATATG
GGCCAAACAGGATATCTGTGGTAAGCAGTTCCTGCCCCGGCTCAGGGCCAAGAACAGATGGAACAGCTGA
ATATGGGCCAAACAGGATATCTGTGGTAAGCAGTTCCTGCCCCGGCTCAGGGCCAAGAACAGATGGTCCC
CAGATGCGGTCCAGCCCTCAGCAGTTTCTAGAGAACCATCAGATGTTTCCAGGGTGCCCCAAGGACCTGA
AATGACCCTGTGCCTTATTTGAACTAACCAATCAGTTCGCTTCTCGCTTCTGTTCGCGCGCTTCTGCTCC
CCGAGCTCAATAAAAGAGCCCACAACCCCTCACTCGGGGCGCCAGTCCTCCGATTGACTGAGTCGCCCGG
GTACCCGTGTATCCAATAAACCCTCTTGCAGTTGCATCCGACTTGTGGTCTCGCTGTTCCTTGGGAGGGT
CTCCTCTGAGTGATTGACTACCCGTCAGCGGGGGTCTTTCATTTGGGGGCTCGTCCGGGATCGGGAGACC
CCTGCCCAGGGACCACCGACCCACCACCGGGAGGCAAGCTGGCCAGCAACTTATCTGTGTCTGTCCGATT
GTCTAGTGTCTATGACTGATTTTATGCGCCTGCGTCGGTACTAGTTAGCTAACTAGCTCTGTATCTGGCG
GACCCGTGGTGGAACTGACGAGTTCTGAACACCCGGCCGCAACCCTGGGAGACGTCCCAGGGACTTTGGG
GGCCGTTTTTGTGGCCCGACCTGAGGAAGGGAGTCGATGTGGAATCCGACCCCGTCAGGATATGTGGTTC
TGGTAGGAGACGAGAACCTAAAACAGTTCCCGCCTCCGTCTGAATTTTTGCTTTCGGTTTGGAACCGAAG
CCGCGCGTCTTGTCTGCTGCAGCGCTGCAGCATCGTTCTGTGTTGTCTCTGTCTGACTGTGTTTCTGTAT
TTGTCTGAAAATTAGGGCCAGACTGTTACCACTCCCTTAAGTTTGACCTTAGGTCACTGGAAAGATGTCG
AGCGGATCGCTCACAACCAGTCGGTAGATGTCAAGAAGAGACGTTGGGTTACCTTCTGCTCTGCAGAATG
GCCAACCTTTAACGTCGGATGGCCGCGAGACGGCACCTTTAACCGAGACCTCATCACCCAGGTTAAGATC
AAGGTCTTTTCACCTGGCCCGCATGGACACCCAGACCAGGTCCCCTACATCGTGACCTGGGAAGCCTTGG
CTTTTGACCCCCCTCCCTGGGTCAAGCCCTTTGTACACCCTAAGCCTCCGCCTCCTCTTCCTCCATCCGC
CCCGTCTCTCCCCCTTGAACCTCCTCGTTCGACCCCGCCTCGATCCTCCCTTTATCCAGCCCTCACTCCT
TCTCTAGGCGCCGGCCGGATCAGCTTACCATGACCGAGTACAAGCCCACGGTGCGCCTCGCCACCCGCGA
CGACGTCCCCAGGGCCGTACGCACCCTCGCCGCCGCGTTCGCCGACTACCCCGCCACGCGCCACACCGTC
GATCCGGACCGCCACATCGAGCGGGTCACCGAGCTGCAAGAACTCTTCCTCACGCGCGTCGGGCTCGACA
TCGGCAAGGTGTGGGTCGCGGACGACGGCGCCGCGGTGGCGGTCTGGACCACGCCGGAGAGCGTCGAAGC
GGGGGCGGTGTTCGCCGAGATCGGCCCGCGCATGGCCGAGTTGAGCGGTTCCCGGCTGGCCGCGCAGCAA
CAGATGGAAGGCCTCCTGGCGCCGCACCGGCCCAAGGAGCCCGCGTGGTTCCTGGCCACCGTCGGCGTCT
CGCCCGACCACCAGGGCAAGGGTCTGGGCAGCGCCGTCGTGCTCCCCGGAGTGGAGGCGGCCGAGCGCGC
CGGGGTGCCCGCCTTCCTGGAGACCTCCGCGCCCCGCAACCTCCCCTTCTACGAGCGGCTCGGCTTCACC
GTCACCGCCGACGTCGAGGTGCCCGAAGGACCGCGCACCTGGTGCATGACCCGCAAGCCCGGTGCCTGAC
GCCCGCCCCACGACCCGCAGCGCCCGACCGAAAGGAGCGCACGACCCCATGCATCGGATCTCCCGATCCC
CTATGGTGCACTCTCAGTACAATCTGCTCTGATGCCGCATAGTTAAGCCAGTATCTGCTCCCTGCTTGTG
TGTTGGAGGTCGCTGAGTAGTGCGCGAGCAAAATTTAAGCTACAACAAGGCAAGGCTTGACCGACAATTG
CATGAAGAATCTGCTTAGGGTTAGGCGTTTTGCGCTGCTTCGCGATGTACGGGCCAGATATACGCGTTGA
CATTGATTATTGACTAGTTATTAATAGTAATCAATTACGGGGTCATTAGTTCATAGCCCATATATGGAGT
TCCGCGTTACATAACTTACGGTAAATGGCCCGCCTGGCTGACCGCCCAACGACCCCCGCCCATTGACGTC
AATAATGACGTATGTTCCCATAGTAACGCCAATAGGGACTTTCCATTGACGTCAATGGGTGGAGTATTTA
CGGTAAACTGCCCACTTGGCAGTACATCAAGTGTATCATATGCCAAGTACGCCCCCTATTGACGTCAATG
ACGGTAAATGGCCCGCCTGGCATTATGCCCAGTACATGACCTTATGGGACTTTCCTACTTGGCAGTACAT
CTACGTATTAGTCATCGCTATTACCATGGTGATGCGGTTTTGGCAGTACATCAATGGGCGTGGATAGCGG
TTTGACTCACGGGGATTTCCAAGTCTCCACCCCATTGACGTCAATGGGAGTTTGTTTTGGCACCAAAATC
AACGGGACTTTCCAAAATGTCGTAACAACTCCGCCCCATTGACGCAAATGGGCGGTAGGCGTGTACGGTG
GGAGGTCTATATAAGCAGAGCTCTCTGGCTAACTAGAGAACCCACTGCTTACTGGCTTATCGAAATTAAT
ACGACTCACTATAGGGAGACCCAAGCTTGGTACCGAGCTCGGATCAGCCACCATGGAACAAAAGTTGATT
TCTGAAGAAGATTTGTTAAGAAAGAGAGGATCCGCGGGAGGAGGCGGGAGTAGCGACGGCAGCGGGCGGG
CAGCTGGCAGGCGG
